>Addgene plasmid #226446 | TOPO-EXOC3 (-1557 to-1046) | addgene full sequence | sequence record 485897 | Addgene NGS Result
GTAAAACGACGGCCAGTGAATTGTAATACGACTCACTATAGGGCGAATTGGGCCCTCTAGATGCATGCTC
GAGCGGCCGCCAGTGTGATGGATATCTGCAGAATTCGCCCTTCTCCTGCCTCAGCCTCCCCAGTAGCTGG
GACTCCAGGGGCCCACCACCACACCTGCCTAGTTTTTTTGTATTTTTTTTAGTAGAGACGGGGTTTCACC
ATGTTAGCCAGGACGGTCTCGATCTCCTGACCTCATGATCTACCTGCCTCGCCTCCCAAAGTGCTGGGAT
TACAGGCGTGAGCCACGGCGCCCCGCCAAGAAAGACTTCTAATCAATGTTTTGTTAAGAAGTTACTAGAC
AGTCCTCCACCCAAATTCACTACCAGACACTGATATAATAGTATGAGTCTTTAGTTCATAATACTCAATG
TTACTGTATTTTTAAGAGTCCTAAAAGCTTTGGCAATTTTGGCAATTTTTTCTTCATTAGTTTCAAAATT
TCTTTACAGTCATAATTTCTAACACAATTTTAACTTTTTTACTTTTTTTCATTGCTCAACTTGTTGCTAG
ATTTTCAGAGATTACAAGGAAAAACTGAAATAATAGAGCCGGGGTCAGTGTCAACATCAGCAGGAAGGGC
GAATTCCAGCACACTGGCGGCCGTTACTAGTGGATCCGAGCTCGGTACCAAGCTTGGCGTAATCATGGTC
ATAGCTGTTTCCTGTGTGAAATTGTTATCCGCTCACAATTCCACACAACATACGAGCCGGAAGCATAAAG
TGTAAAGCCTGGGGTGCCTAATGAGTGAGCTAACTCACATTAATTGCGTTGCGCTCACTGCCCGCTTTCC
AGTCGGGAAACCTGTCGTGCCAGCTGCATTAATGAATCGGCCAACGCGCGGGGAGAGGCGGTTTGCGTAT
TGGGCGCTCTTCCGCTTCCTCGCTCACTGACTCGCTGCGCTCGGTCGTTCGGCTGCGGCGAGCGGTATCA
GCTCACTCAAAGGCGGTAATACGGTTATCCACAGAATCAGGGGATAACGCAGGAAAGAACATGTGAGCAA
AAGGCCAGCAAAAGGCCAGGAACCGTAAAAAGGCCGCGTTGCTGGCGTTTTTCCATAGGCTCCGCCCCCC
TGACGAGCATCACAAAAATCGACGCTCAAGTCAGAGGTGGCGAAACCCGACAGGACTATAAAGATACCAG
GCGTTTCCCCCTGGAAGCTCCCTCGTGCGCTCTCCTGTTCCGACCCTGCCGCTTACCGGATACCTGTCCG
CCTTTCTCCCTTCGGGAAGCGTGGCGCTTTCTCATAGCTCACGCTGTAGGTATCTCAGTTCGGTGTAGGT
CGTTCGCTCCAAGCTGGGCTGTGTGCACGAACCCCCCGTTCAGCCCGACCGCTGCGCCTTATCCGGTAAC
TATCGTCTTGAGTCCAACCCGGTAAGACACGACTTATCGCCACTGGCAGCAGCCACTGGTAACAGGATTA
GCAGAGCGAGGTATGTAGGCGGTGCTACAGAGTTCTTGAAGTGGTGGCCTAACTACGGCTACACTAGAAG
AACAGTATTTGGTATCTGCGCTCTGCTGAAGCCAGTTACCTTCGGAAAAAGAGTTGGTAGCTCTTGATCC
GGCAAACAAACCACCGCTGGTAGCGGTGGTTTTTTTGTTTGCAAGCAGCAGATTACGCGCAGAAAAAAAG
GATCTCAAGAAGATCCTTTGATCTTTTCTACGGGGTCTGACGCTCAGTGGAACGAAAACTCACGTTAAGG
GATTTTGGTCATGAGATTATCAAAAAGGATCTTCACCTAGATCCTTTTAAATTAAAAATGAAGTTTTAAA
TCAATCTAAAGTATATATGAGTAAACTTGGTCTGACAGTTACCAATGCTTAATCAGTGAGGCACCTATCT
CAGCGATCTGTCTATTTCGTTCATCCATAGTTGCCTGACTCCCCGTCGTGTAGATAACTACGATACGGGA
GGGCTTACCATCTGGCCCCAGTGCTGCAATGATACCGCGAGACCCACGCTCACCGGCTCCAGATTTATCA
GCAATAAACCAGCCAGCCGGAAGGGCCGAGCGCAGAAGTGGTCCTGCAACTTTATCCGCCTCCATCCAGT
CTATTAATTGTTGCCGGGAAGCTAGAGTAAGTAGTTCGCCAGTTAATAGTTTGCGCAACGTTGTTGCCAT
TGCTACAGGCATCGTGGTGTCACGCTCGTCGTTTGGTATGGCTTCATTCAGCTCCGGTTCCCAACGATCA
AGGCGAGTTACATGATCCCCCATGTTGTGCAAAAAAGCGGTTAGCTCCTTCGGTCCTCCGATCGTTGTCA
GAAGTAAGTTGGCCGCAGTGTTATCACTCATGGTTATGGCAGCACTGCATAATTCTCTTACTGTCATGCC
ATCCGTAAGATGCTTTTCTGTGACTGGTGAGTACTCAACCAAGTCATTCTGAGAATAGTGTATGCGGCGA
CCGAGTTGCTCTTGCCCGGCGTCAATACGGGATAATACCGCGCCACATAGCAGAACTTTAAAAGTGCTCA
TCATTGGAAAACGTTCTTCGGGGCGAAAACTCTCAAGGATCTTACCGCTGTTGAGATCCAGTTCGATGTA
ACCCACTCGTGCACCCAACTGATCTTCAGCATCTTTTACTTTCACCAGCGTTTCTGGGTGAGCAAAAACA
GGAAGGCAAAATGCCGCAAAAAAGGGAATAAGGGCGACACGGAAATGTTGAATACTCATACTCTTCCTTT
TTCAATTCAGAAGAACTCGTCAAGAAGGCGATAGAAGGCGATGCGCTGCGAATCGGGAGCGGCGATACCG
TAAAGCACGAGGAAGCGGTCAGCCCATTCGCCGCCAAGCTCTTCAGCAATATCACGGGTAGCCAACGCTA
TGTCCTGATAGCGGTCCGCCACACCCAGCCGGCCACAGTCGATGAATCCAGAAAAGCGGCCATTTTCCAC
CATGATATTCGGCAAGCAGGCATCGCCATGGGTCACGACGAGATCCTCGCCGTCGGGCATGCGCGCCTTG
AGCCTGGCGAACAGTTCGGCTGGCGCGAGCCCCTGATGCTCTTCGTCCAGATCATCCTGATCGACAAGAC
CGGCTTCCATCCGAGTACGTGCTCGCTCGATGCGATGTTTCGCTTGGTGGTCGAATGGGCAGGTAGCCGG
ATCAAGCGTATGCAGCCGCCGCATTGCATCAGCCATGATGGATACTTTCTCGGCAGGAGCAAGGTGGGAT
GACAGGAGATCCTGCCCCGGCACTTCGCCCAATAGCAGCCAGTCCCTTCCCGCTTCAGTGACAACGTCGA
GCACAGCTGCGCAAGGAACGCCCGTCGTGGCCAGCCACGATAGCCGCGCTGCCTCGTCCTGCAGTTCATT
CAGGGCACCGGACAGGTCGGTCTTGACAAAAAGAACCGGGCGCCCCTGCGCTGACAGCCGGAACACGGCG
GCATCAGAGCAGCCGATTGTCTGTTGTGCCCAGTCATAGCCGAATAGCCTCTCCACCCAAGCGGCCGGAG
AACCTGCGTGCAATCCATCTTGTTCAATCATGCGAAACGATCCTCATCCTGTCTCTTGATCAGATCTTGA
TCCCCTGCGCCATCAGATCCTTGGCGGCAAGAAAGCCATCCAGTTTACTTTGCAGGGCTTCCCAACCTTA
CCAGAGGGCGCCCCAGCTGGCAATTCCGGTTCGCTTGCTGTCCATAAAACCGCCCAGTCTAGCTATCGCC
ATGTAAGCCCACTGCAAGCTACCTGCTTTCTCTTTGCGCTTGCGTTTTCCCTTGTCCAGATAGCCCAGTA
GCTGACATTCATCCGGGGTCAGCACCGTTTCTGCGGACTGGCTTTCTACGTGTTCCGCTTCCTTTAGCAG
CCCTTGCGCCCTGAATTTTGTTAAAATTCGCGTTAAATTTTTGTTAAATCAGCTCATTTTTTAACCAATA
GGCCGAAATCGGCAAAATCCCTTATAAATCAAAAGAATAGACCGAGATAGGGT
[37 nt withheld, positions 3974-4010]
AAAGAACGTGGACTCCAACGTCAAAGG
[49 nt withheld, positions 4038-4086]
T
[91 nt withheld, positions 4088-4178]
G
[124 nt withheld, positions 4180-4303]
CCATTCGCCATTCAGGCTGCGCAACTGTTGGGAAGGGCGATCGGTGCGGGCCTCTTCGCTATTACGCCAG
CTGGCGAAAGGGGGATGTGCTGCAAGGCGATTAAGTTGGGTAACGCCAGGGTTTTCCCAGTCACGACGTT
Features (pLannotate 1.2.2; 13 found; start..end, strand, type, name):
     24..42      +  promoter       T7 promoter: promoter for bacteriophage T7 RNA polymerase
     72..320     +  CDS            GVQW1 (fragment): GVQW1_HUMAN - Also known as TIGD1L2. Experimental evidence at transcript level: Swiss-Prot protein existence level 2. From Homo sapiens (Human).
    722..738     -  protein_bind   lac operator: The lac repressor binds to the lac operator to inhibit transcription in E. coli. This inhibition can be relieved by adding lactose or isopropyl-β-D-thiogalactopyranoside (IPTG). lac repressor encoded by lacI
    746..776     -  promoter       lac promoter: promoter for the E. coli lac operon
    791..812     -  protein_bind   CAP binding site: CAP binding activates transcription in the presence of cAMP. E. coli catabolite activator protein
    825..917     -  CDS            lacI (fragment): lac repressor; lacI; The lac repressor binds to the lac operator to inhibit transcription in E. coli. This inhibition can be relieved by adding lactose or isopropyl-β-D-thiogalactopyranoside (IPTG).
   1100..1688    -  rep_origin     ori: high-copy-number ColE1/pMB1/pBR322/pUC origin of replication
   1859..2719    -  CDS            AmpR: β-lactamase; bla; confers resistance to ampicillin, carbenicillin, and related antibiotics
   2720..2736    -  promoter       AmpR promoter (fragment): bla
   2740..3531    -  CDS            neo: KKA2_KLEPN - Also known as kan, nptII. Experimental evidence at protein level: Swiss-Prot protein existence level 1. Resistance to kanamycin, neomycin, paromomycin, ribostamycin, butirosin and gentamicin B. From Klebsiella pneumoniae.
   3563..3862    -  CDS            tnpA (fragment): TN5P_ECOLX - Also known as tnp. Experimental evidence at protein level: Swiss-Prot protein existence level 1. Mediates transposition of transposon Tn5 by a 'cut and paste' mechanism. First, the monomeric transposase binds the 19 bp inverted DNA repeats flanking the transposon. Then, dimerization of the DNA- bound transposase creates a synaptic DNA complex. After nicking of the first DNA strand, excision of the transposon proceeds through a series of intermediates. The transposase then mediates the insertion of the transposon at a new site by strand transfer. The activity of the wild- type tran
   3875..4303    -  rep_origin     f1 ori (sequence partly withheld): f1 bacteriophage origin of replication; arrow indicates direction of (+) strand synthesis
   4307..21      -  CDS            lacZα (fragment) (across the origin): LacZα fragment of β-galactosidase; lacZ fragment
