[The description below was written by a language model from this plasmid's Addgene catalogue record and pLannotate feature annotations shown in this document.]
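Description:
TOPO-EXOC3 (-1557 to-1046) is a bacterial cloning plasmid built on the pCR2.1-TOPO backbone, carrying a fragment of the human EXOC3 (SEC6) promoter region spanning base pairs -1557 to -1046, inserted by TOPO cloning with no recorded mutations. The sequenced plasmid is 4,443 nt. It replicates in E. coli from a high-copy ColE1/pUC-type origin and is selected with ampicillin through the β-lactamase gene. The feature table also shows an adjacent neo (nptII) kanamycin-resistance gene, followed by a fragment annotated as Tn5 transposase that is probably residual sequence from the neo gene's Tn5 source rather than a functional element.

The insert sits in the cloning site within the lacZα region, between a T7 promoter on one side and the lac promoter, lac operator and CAP binding site on the other. In the parent vector this arrangement allows blue/white screening, because an insert disrupts the lacZα fragment. The automated annotation does not label the EXOC3 segment itself. It instead marks a hit to a human GVQW1 fragment in that interval, which most likely reflects sequence similarity within the genomic promoter DNA rather than an intended coding sequence. An f1 bacteriophage origin is present, permitting production of single-stranded plasmid DNA when filamentous helper phage is supplied, which matches the stated use in M13 phage assays.

There is no reporter or eukaryotic expression cassette, so the plasmid serves as a source for subcloning this promoter segment into other vectors or for generating single-stranded DNA. It was deposited with a study of G-quadruplex-rich enhancers and how they target promoters. The depositor states that discrepancies between their sequence and the repository's have no functional consequences.
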