Addgene plasmid #226446: TOPO-EXOC3 (-1557 to-1046)
Purpose: For subcloning of human EXOC3 promoter (base pairs -1557 to-1046) or for assays using M13 phage
Depositing lab: Glen Borchert. Depositing organization: University of South Alabama. Publication: Long G4-rich enhancers target promoters via a G4 DNA-based mechanism. DeMeis JD, Roberts JT, Delcher HA, Godang NL, Coley AB, Brown CL, Shaw MH, Naaz S, Dahal A, Alqudah SY, Nguyen KN, Nguyen AD, Paudel SS, Shell JE, Patil SS, Dang H, O'Neal WK, Knowles MR, Houserova D, Gillespie MN, Borchert GM. Nucleic Acids Res. 2025 Jan 11;53(2):gkae1180. doi: 10.1093/nar/gkae1180. PubMed 39658038.
Backbone
  Vector backbone: pCR2.1-Topo
  Vector type: Cloning vector
Growth in bacteria
  Bacterial resistance: Ampicillin, 100 μg/mL
  Growth temperature: 37°C
  Growth strain: DH5alpha
  Copy number: High Copy
Gene/Insert
  Gene/Insert name: EXOC3 (-1557 to-1046)
  Species: H. sapiens (human)
  Mutation: No
  Entrez Gene: EXOC3 (a.k.a. SEC6, SEC6L1, Sec6p)
  Cloning method: TOPO Cloning
Terms and licenses: Academic/Nonprofit Terms; Industry Terms: Not Available to Industry
Depositor comments: The depositor confirms that discrepancies between the depositor's sequence and Addgene's sequences have no functional consequences.
How to cite: TOPO-EXOC3 (-1557 to-1046) was a gift from Glen Borchert (Addgene plasmid # 226446 ; http://n2t.net/addgene:226446 ; RRID:Addgene_226446)
