>Addgene plasmid #226446 | TOPO-EXOC3 (-1557 to-1046) | depositor partial sequence | sequence record 478227 | TOPO-EXOC3(-1557 to -1046)
CGCCCTTCTCCTGCCTCAGCCTCCCGAGTAGCTGGGACTCCAGGGGCCCACCACCACACCTGCCTAGTTT
TTTTGTATTTTTTTTAGTAGAGACGGGGTTTCACCATGTTAGCCAGGACGGTCTCGATCTCCTGACCTCA
TGATCTACCTGCCTCGCCTCCCAAAGTGCTGGGATTACAGGCGTGAGCCACGGCGCCCCGCCAAGAAAGA
CTTCTAATCAATGTTTTGTTAAGAAGTTACTAGACAGTCCTCCACCCAAATTCACTACCAGACACTGATA
TAATAGTATGAGTCTTTAGTTCATAATACTCAATGTTACTGTATTTTTAAGAGTCCTAAAAGCTTTGGCA
ATTTTGGCAATTTTTTCTTCATTAGTTTCAAAATTTCTTTACAGTCATAATTTCTAACACAATTTTAACT
TTTTTACTTTTTTTCATTGCTCAACTTGTTGCTAGATTTTCAGAGATTACAAGGAAAAACTGAAATAATA
GAGCCGGGGTCAGTGTCAACATCAGCAGG
